Addgene plasmid #202581: pZG162
Purpose: RNA editing in plants. Plasmid contains extradiol-dADARcd-LIC cassette-35S-hptII
Depositing lab: Guoyong Xu. Depositing organization: Wuhan University. Publication: Proximity editing to identify RNAs in phase-separated RNA binding protein condensates. Zhou G, Niu R, Zhou Y, Luo M, Peng Y, Wang H, Wang Z, Xu G. Cell Discov. 2021 Aug 24;7(1):72. doi: 10.1038/s41421-021-00288-9. PubMed 34426573.
Backbone
  Vector backbone: pER8
  Vector type: Plant Expression
Growth in bacteria
  Bacterial resistance: Spectinomycin, 50 μg/mL
  Growth temperature: 37°C
  Growth strain: DH5alpha
  Copy number: Low Copy
Gene/Insert
  Gene/Insert name: HyperADARcd (alt name: adenosine deaminase acting on RNA (ADAR) catalytic domain)
  Species: D. melanogaster (fly)
  Mutation: E488Q
  Cloning method: Restriction Enzyme; 5′ cloning site unknown (unknown if destroyed)
Terms and licenses: Academic/Nonprofit Terms; Industry Terms: Not Available to Industry
Depositor comments: Genbank: MW026672
How to cite: pZG162 was a gift from Guoyong Xu (Addgene plasmid # 202581 ; http://n2t.net/addgene:202581 ; RRID:Addgene_202581)
