[The description below was written by a language model from this plasmid's Addgene catalogue record and pLannotate feature annotations shown in this document.]
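Description:
pZG162 is a plant expression binary vector built on the estradiol-inducible pER8 backbone, intended for Agrobacterium-mediated T-DNA delivery and used for RNA editing in plants. It is maintained in E. coli under spectinomycin selection through an aadA (SmR) gene and is catalogued as low copy. The backbone carries a ColE1-type origin with a bom site, together with the pVS1 oriV, RepA and StaA functions that support replication and stable inheritance in Agrobacterium.

Three units lie between the nopaline-type right and left T-DNA borders. The first encodes the XVE-style chimeric activator: the LexA DNA-binding domain fused to the VP16 activation domain and an estrogen receptor ligand-binding domain, ended by the pea rbcS-E9 terminator. The annotation detects only 35S-related promoter fragments upstream of it, so the full promoter is not clearly defined. The second is a hygromycin resistance gene for plant selection. The feature table places it between the NOS promoter and NOS terminator, whereas the catalogue summary describes it as 35S-hptII. The third is the inducible payload, in which a minimal CaMV 35S promoter drives the catalytic domain of Drosophila melanogaster ADAR carrying the hyperactive E488Q mutation (HyperADARcd). The upstream region, presumably holding the LexA operator sites, is annotated only as GAL1/GAL10 fragments. The ADAR domain is followed by a ligation-independent cloning cassette, which is not itself annotated, and a pea rbcS-3A-derived sequence that probably serves as the terminator.

Estradiol activates the chimeric factor, switching on expression of the deaminase. Inserting an RNA-binding protein at the LIC site creates a fusion that deposits A-to-I edits on nearby transcripts. The associated publication used this proximity editing to identify RNAs in RNA-binding protein condensates.
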