Features (pLannotate 1.2.2; 30 found; start..end, strand, type, name):
      1..25      -  misc_feature   RB T-DNA repeat: right border repeat from nopaline C58 T-DNA
     82..100     -  misc_feature   MCS (fragment): pUC18/19 multiple cloning site
    172..217     +  promoter       35SPPDK promoter (fragment): hybrid promoter consisting of the cauliflower mosaic virus 35S enhancer fused to the maize C4PPDK basal promoter (Yoo et al., 2007)
    216..262     +  promoter       minimal CaMV 35S promoter: minimal 35S promoter from cauliflower mosaic virus
    291..542     +  CDS            LexA BD: DNA-binding domain of E. coli LexA; lexA (truncated); binds the 16-bp palindromic sequence 5'-CTGTATATATATACAG-3'
    558..791     +  CDS            VP16 AD: transcriptional activation domain of herpes simplex virus protein VP16 (Triezenberg et al., 1988; Cousens et al., 1989); UL48
    801..1736    +  CDS            ERT2: mutated ligand-binding domain of the human estrogen receptor (Feil et al., 1997)
   1756..1845    +  CDS            NR3C1 (fragment): GCR_RABIT - Also known as GRL. Experimental evidence at protein level: Swiss-Prot protein existence level 1. Receptor for glucocorticoids (GC). Has a dual mode of action: as a transcription factor that binds to glucocorticoid response elements (GRE), both for nuclear and mitochondrial DNA, and as a modulator of other transcription factors. Affects inflammatory responses, cellular proliferation and differentiation in target tissues. Involved in chromatin remodeling. Plays a role in rapid mRNA degradation by binding to the 5' UTR of target mRNAs and interacting with PNRC2 in a ligand-dependent m
   1875..2171    +  terminator     E9 terminator (fragment): terminator and polyadenylation signal from the pea rbcS-E9 gene
   2332..2515    +  promoter       NOS promoter: nopaline synthase promoter NOS promoter
   2567..3577    +  CDS            HygR: aminoglycoside phosphotransferase from E. coli; aph(4)-Ia; confers resistance to hygromycin
   3630..3882    +  terminator     NOS terminator: nopaline synthase terminator and poly(A) signal
   3933..3961    -  promoter       GAL1 promoter (fragment): S. cerevisiae GAL1; inducible promoter, regulated by Gal4
   4125..4184    -  promoter       GAL10 promoter (fragment): S. cerevisiae GAL10; inducible promoter, regulated by Gal4
   4203..4249    +  promoter       minimal CaMV 35S promoter: minimal 35S promoter from cauliflower mosaic virus
   4293..5498    +  CDS            Adar (fragment): ADAR_DROME - Also known as hypnos-2 From Drosophila melanogaster (Fruit fly).
   5626..5706    +  CDS            RBCS.3A (fragment): RBS3_PEA - Experimental evidence at protein level: Swiss-Prot protein existence level 1. RuBisCO catalyzes two reactions: the carboxylation of D- ribulose 1,5-bisphosphate, the primary event in carbon dioxide fixation, as well as the oxidative fragmentation of the pentose substrate. Both reactions occur simultaneously and in competition at the same active site. Although the small subunit is not catalytic it is essential for maximal activity (Probable). Binds to abscisic acid (ABA); only half of the possible binding sites are occupied in the crystal; and there are indications this is a low affi
   6113..6268    +  CDS            lacZα (fragment): LacZα fragment of β-galactosidase; lacZ fragment
   6267..6286    -  misc_feature   MCS (fragment): pUC18/19 multiple cloning site
   6355..6379    -  misc_feature   LB T-DNA repeat: left border repeat from nopaline C58 T-DNA
   6638..6661    +  promoter       Pc promoter (fragment): intI1 (promoter lies within the coding sequence); class 1 integron promoter
   6837..6893    +  CDS            GmR (fragment): gentamycin acetyltransferase; aacC1; confers resistance to gentamycin
   6904..7691    +  CDS            SmR (fragment): aminoglycoside adenylyltransferase (Murphy, 1985); aadA; confers resistance to spectinomycin and streptomycin
   7937..8525    +  rep_origin     ori: high-copy-number ColE1/pMB1/pBR322/pUC origin of replication
   8711..8851    -  misc_feature   bom: basis of mobility region from pBR322
   8953..8992    -  CDS            rop (fragment): Rop protein, which maintains plasmids at low copy number; rop
   9195..9389    -  rep_origin     pVS1 oriV: origin of replication for the Pseudomonas plasmid pVS1 (Heeb et al., 2000)
   9455..10528   -  CDS            pVS1 RepA: replication protein from the Pseudomonas plasmid pVS1 (Heeb et al., 2000)
  10957..11586   -  CDS            pVS1 StaA: stability protein from the Pseudomonas plasmid pVS1 (Heeb et al., 2000)
  12146..12547   -  CDS            Y4CG_SINFN (fragment): Protein inferred from homology: Swiss-Prot protein existence level 3. From Sinorhizobium fredii (strain NBRC 101917 / NGR234).
>Addgene plasmid #202581 | pZG162 | addgene full sequence | sequence record 429009 | Addgene NGS Result
GTTTACCCGCCAATATATCCTGTCAAACACTGATAGTTTAAACTGAAGGCGGGAAACGACAATCTGATCC
AAGCTCAAGCTAAGCTTGCATGCCTGCAGGATATCGTGGATCCAAGCTTGCCACGTGCCGCCACGTGCCG
CCACGTGCCGCCACGTGCCTCTAGAGGATCCATCTCCACTGACGTAAGGGATGACGCACAATCCCACTAT
CCTTCGCAAGACCCTTCCTCTATATAAGGAAGTTCATTTCATTTGGAGAGGACACGCTGGGATCCCCAAT
TCCGGGCGGAATGAAAGCGTTAACGGCCAGGCAACAAGAGGTGTTTGATCTCATCCGTGATCACATCAGC
CAGACAGGTATGCCGCCGACGCGTGCGGAAATCGCGCAGCGTTTGGGGTTCCGTTCCCCAAACGCGGCTG
AAGAACATCTGAAGGCGCTGGCACGCAAAGGCGTTATTGAAATTGTTTCCGGCGCATCACGCGGGATTCG
TCTGTTGCAGGAAGAGGAAGAAGGGTTGCCGCTGGTAGGTCGTGTGGCTGCCGGTGAACCGTCGAGCGCC
CCCCCGACCGATGTCAGCCTGGGGGACGAGCTCCACTTAGACGGCGAGGACGTGGCGATGGCGCATGCCG
ACGCGCTAGACGATTTCGATCTGGACATGTTGGGGGACGGGGATTCCCCGGGTCCGGGATTTACCCCCCA
CGACTCCGCCCCCTACGGCGCTCTGGATATGGCCGACTTCGAGTTTGAGCAGATGTTTACCGATGCCCTT
GGAATTGACGAGTACGGTGGGGATCCGTCTGCTGGAGACATGAGAGCTGCCAACCTTTGGCCAAGCCCGC
TCATGATCAAACGCTCTAAGAAGAACAGCCTGGCCTTGTCCCTGACGGCCGACCAGATGGTCAGTGCCTT
GTTGGATGCTGAGCCCCCCATACTCTATTCCGAGTATGATCCTACCAGACCCTTCAGTGAAGCTTCGATG
ATGGGCTTACTGACCAACCTGGCAGACAGGGAGCTGGTTCACATGATCAACTGGGCGAAGAGGGTGCCAG
GCTTTGTGGATTTGACCCTCCATGATCAGGTCCACCTTCTAGAATGTGCCTGGCTAGAGATCCTGATGAT
TGGTCTCGTCTGGCGCTCCATGGAGCACCCAGGGAAGCTACTGTTTGCTCCTAACTTGCTCTTGGACAGG
AACCAGGGAAAATGTGTAGAGGGCATGGTGGAGATCTTCGACATGCTGCTGGCTACATCATCTCGGTTCC
GCATGATGAATCTGCAGGGAGAGGAGTTTGTGTGCCTCAAATCTATTATTTTGCTTAATTCTGGAGTGTA
CACATTTCTGTCCAGCACCCTGAAGTCTCTGGAAGAGAAGGACCATATCCACCGAGTCCTGGACAAGATC
ACAGACACTTTGATCCACCTGATGGCCAAGGCAGGCCTGACCCTGCAGCAGCAGCACCAGCGGCTGGCCC
AGCTCCTCCTCATCCTCTCCCACATCAGGCACATGAGTAACAAAGGCATGGAGCATCTGTACAGCATGAA
GTGCAAGAACGTGGTGCCCCTCTATGACCTGCTGCTGGAGATGCTGGACGCCCACCGCCTACATGCGCCC
ACTAGCCGTGGAGGGGCATCCGTGGAGGAGACGGACCAAAGCCACTTGGCCACTGCGGGCTCTACTTCAT
CGCATTCCTTGCAAAAGTATTACATCACGGGGGAGGCAGAGGGTTTCCCTGCCACAGTCTGAGAGCTCCC
TGGCGGAATTCCCAGAGATGTTAGCTGAAATCATCACTAATCAGATACCAAAATATTCAAATGGAAATAT
CAAAAAGCTTCTGTTTCATCAAAAATGACTCGACCTAACTGAGTAAGCTAGCTTGTTCGAGTATTATGGC
ATTGGGAAAACTGTTTTTCTTGTACCATTTGTTGTGCTTGTAATTTACTGTGTTTTTTATTCGGTTTTCG
CTATCGAACTGTGAAATGGAAATGGATGGAGAAGAGTTAATGAATGATATGGTCCTTTTGTTCATTCTCA
AATTAATATTATTTGTTTTTTCTCTTATTTGTTGTGTGTTGAATTTGAAATTATAAGAGATATGCAAACA
TTTTGTTTTGAGTAAAAATGTGTCAAATCGTGGCCTCTAATGACCGAAGTTAATATGAGGAGTAAAACAC
TAGATCCCCAAACAAGCTTGAAACTGAAGGCGGGAAACGACAATCTGATCATGAGCGGAGAATTAAGGGA
GTCACGTTATGACCCCCGCCGATGACGCGGGACAAGCCGTTTTACGTTTGGAACTGACAGAACCGCAACG
TTGAAGGAGCCACTCAGCCGCGGGTTTCTGGAGTTTAATGAGCTAAGCACATACGTCAGAAACCATTATT
GCGCGTTCAAAAGTCGCCTAAGGTCACTATCAGCTAGCAAATATTTCTTGTCAAAAATGCTCCACTGACG
TTCCATAAATTCCCCTCGGTATCCAATTAGAGTCTCATATTCACTCTCAATCCAAATAATCTGCACCGGA
TCCGCTAGAGGATCTCGACCTGCAAGATCCCGGGGGGCAATGAGATATGAAAAAGCCTGAACTCACCGCG
ACGTCTGTCGAGAAGTTTCTGATCGAAAAGTTCGACAGCGTCTCCGACCTGATGCAGCTCTCGGAGGGCG
AAGAATCTCGTGCTTTCAGCTTCGATGTAGGAGGGCGTGGATATGTCCTGCGGGTAAATAGCTGCGCCGA
TGGTTTCTACAAAGATCGTTATGTTTATCGGCACTTTGCATCGGCCGCGCTCCCGATTCCGGAAGTGCTT
GACATTGGGGAATTCAGCGAGAGCCTGACCTATTGCATCTCCCGCCGTGCACAGGGTGTCACGTTGCAAG
ACCTGCCTGAAACCGAACTGCCCGCTGTTCTGCAGCCGGTCGCGGAGGCCATGGATGCGATCGCTGCGGC
CGATCTTAGCCAGACGAGCGGGTTCGGCCCATTCGGACCGCAAGGAATCGGTCAATACACTACATGGCGT
GATTTCATATGCGCGATTGCTGATCCCCATGTGTATCACTGGCAAACTGTGATGGACGACACCGTCAGTG
CGTCCGTCGCGCAGGCTCTCGATGAGCTGATGCTTTGGGCCGAGGACTGCCCCGAAGTCCGGCACCTCGT
GCACGCGGATTTCGGCTCCAACAATGTCCTGACGGACAATGGCCGCATAACAGCGGTCATTGACTGGAGC
GAGGCGATGTTCGGGGATTCCCAATACGAGGTCGCCAACATCTTCTTCTGGAGGCCGTGGTTGGCTTGTA
TGGAGCAGCAGACGCGCTACTTCGAGCGGAGGCATCCGGAGCTTGCAGGATCGCCGCGGCTCCGGGCGTA
TATGCTCCGCATTGGTCTTGACCAACTCTATCAGAGCTTGGTTGACGGCAATTTCGATGATGCAGCTTGG
GCGCAGGGTCGATGCGACGCAATCGTCCGATCCGGAGCCGGGACTGTCGGGCGTACACAAATCGCCCGCA
GAAGCGCGGCCGTCTGGACCGATGGCTGTGTAGAAGTACTCGCCGATAGTGGAAACCGACGCCCCAGCAC
TCGTCCGGGATCTTGGAGGTGATGTAACATGATCACAAGCTGATCCCCCGAATTTCCCCGATCGTTCAAA
CATTTGGCAATAAAGTTTCTTAAGATTGAATCCTGTTGCCGGTCTTGCGATGATTATCATATAATTTCTG
TTGAATTACGTTAAGCATGTAATAATTAACATGTAATGCATGACGTTATTTATGAGATGGGTTTTTATGA
TTAGAGTCCCGCAATTATACATTTAATACGCGATAGAAAACAAAATATAGCGCGCAAACTAGGATAAATT
ATCGCGCGCGGTGTCATCTATGTTACTAGATCGGGAATTGATCCCCCCTCGACAGCTTGCATGCCGCTTG
GGCTGCAGGTCGAGGCTAAAAAACTAATCGCATTATCATCCCCTCGACGTACTGTACATATAACCACTGG
TTTTATATACAGCAGTACTGTACATATAACCACTGGTTTTATATACAGCAGTCGACGTACTGTACATATA
ACCACTGGTTTTATATACAGCAGTACTGTACATATAACCACTGGTTTTATATACAGCAGTCGAGGTAAGA
TTAGATATGGATATGTATATGGATATGTATATGGTGGTAATGCCATGTAATATGCTCGACTCTAGGATCT
TCGCAAGACCCTTCCTCTATATAAGGAAGTTCATTTCATTTGGAGAGGACACGCTGAAGCTAGTCGACTC
TAGCCTCGAGGAGCTCACCATGTACTCTCCTATGGTCGTACCGCAAAAAAATGTGCCTCTCCCTATAGAC
GATAAATCTAGCTCCATGGAGCTTCCGCAGATCCACGCAGACACTATCGGTCGATTGGTGCTGGAAAAGT
TCATGGAGGTTATTAAAGGTCAGGAGGCTTATAGCCGTCGAAAAGTTTTGGCTGGAATCGTAATGACCGA
AAACATGAACTTCTGTGAGGCAAAAGTCATTTCAGTGTCCACGGGCACCAAGTGTGTGTCCGGCGAGCAT
ATGTCCGTAAACGGTGCGGTACTCAATGACAGCCACGCCGAGATAGTGTCACGTCGTTGTCTCCTCAAGT
ATCTCTATGCCCAACTGGATCTTCAATGCAACCAGGCGACCGCTTATCAGAGCATATTTGTGCGTAATAC
TGACGGTCAGTATCCCTATAAACTGAAGTCTGGGGTCCATTTTCATCTCTATATAAACACGGCGCCCTGC
GGCGATGCCCGTATTTTTTCACCTCACGAGAATGACACGGGAGTAGATAAACATCCCAACCGAAAAGCAA
GAGGGCAGCTCCGAACCAAAATCGAATCCGGCCAGGGCACAATCCCAGTGAAATCTAGCGACGGCATTCA
AACTTGGGACGGCGTACTACAAGGCCAGCGTTTGCTTACGATGTCCTGCTCCGATAAAATTGCTAGGTGG
AACATCGTCGGTATCCAGGGCTCCTTGCTCTCTTCAATTATAGAGCCCGTCTATCTGCATTCAATTGTCT
TAGGGTCACTCTTGCATCCTGAACATATGTACCGAGCCGTTTGTGGGAGAATAGAAAAGAGTATCCAGGG
TCTACCCCCACCTTACCATTTGAACAAACCCAGACTGGCATTGGTCACATCCGCAGAACCACGTAACCAA
GCCAAGGCCCCGAATTTTGGAATAAACTGGACTATAGGTGACACGGAACTAGAGGTTGTGAACTCTCTCA
CAGGCAGAACCATAGGAGGGCAAGTCAGCCGTATAACGAAGCAGGCTTTTTTCGTAAAGTATGGTTTCTT
GATGGCTAATTTGCCCGGAATCCTCGTCCGAAAGGTAACGACCGATTACGGTCAGACAAAAGCGAATGTA
AAGGATTACCAGATCGCGAAGTTGGAATTGTTCTCAGCCTTCAAGAGGGAGGATCTTGGATCATGGCTAA
AGAAACCAATAGAGCAGGACGAGTTTGGATTGGCTGAATCTAGAGGAGGTGGCTCATCTGGCGGAGGTCA
GATCTCGTACGCGTCCCGGGGCGGTACCTTCGACGACAAGACCGGGCCCGGCTCTTCTCCTCACTCGACC
TGCACTAGTCGATCCAGGCCTCCCAGCTTTCGTCCGTATCATCGGTTTCGACAACGTTCGTCAAGTTCAA
TGCATCAGTTTCATTGCCCACACACCAGAATCCTACTAAGTTTGAGTATTATGGCATTGGAAAAGCTGTT
TTCTTCTATCATTTGTTCTGCTTGTAATTTACTGTGTTCTTTCAGTTTTTGTTTTCGGACATCAAAATGC
AAATGGATGGATAAGAGTTAATAAATGATATGGTCCTTTTGTTCATTCTCAAATTATTATTATCTGTTGT
TTTTACTTTAATGGGTTGAATTTAAGTAAGAAAGGAACTAACAGTGTGATATTAAGGTGCAATGTTAGAC
ATATAAAACAGTCTTTCACCTCTCTTTGGTTATGTCTTGAATTGGTTTGTTTCTTCACTTATCTGTGTAA
TCAAGTTTACTATGAGTCTATGATCAAGTAATTATGCAATCAAGTTAAGTACAGTATAGGCTTTTTGTGT
CGAGGGGGTACCGAGTCGAGGAATTCACTGGCCGTCGTTTTACAACGTCGTGACTGGGAAAACCCTGGCG
TTACCCAACTTAATCGCCTTGCAGCACATCCCCCTTTCGCCAGCTGGCGTAATAGCGAAGAGGCCCGCAC
CGATCGCCCTTCCCAACAGTTGCGCAGCCTGAATGGCGGGTACCGAGCTCGAATTCAATTCGGCGTTAAT
TCAGTACATTAAAAACGTCCGCAATGTGTTATTAAGTTGTCTAAGCGTCAATTTGTTTACACCACAATAT
ATCCTGCCACCAGCCAGCCAACAGCTCCCCGACCGGCAGCTCGGCACAAAATCACCACTCGATACAGGCA
GCCCATCAGTCCGGGACGGCGTCAGCGGGAGAGCCGTTGTAAGGCGGCAGACTTTGCTCATGTTACCGAT
GCTATTCGGAAGAACGGCAACTAAGCTGCCGGGTTTGAAACACGGATGATCTCGCGGAGGGTAGCATGTT
GATTGTAACGATGACAGAGCGTTGCTGCCTGTGATCAATTCGGGCACGAACCCAGTGGACATAAGCCTGT
TCGGTTCGTAAGCTGTAATGCAAGTAGCGTATGCGCTCACGCAACTGGTCCAGAACCTTGACCGAACGCA
GCGGTGGTAACGGCGCAGTGGCGGTTTTCATGGCTTGTTATGACTGTTTTTTTGGGGTACAGTCTATGCC
TCGGGCATCCAAGCAGCAAGCGCGTTACGCCGTGGGTCGATGTTTGATGTTATGGAGCAGCAACGATGTT
ACGCAGCAGGGCAGTCGCCCTAAAACAAAGTTAAACATCATGGGGGAAGCGGTGATCGCCGAAGTATCGA
CTCAACTATCAGAGGTAGTTGGCGTCATCGAGCGCCATCTCGAACCGACGTTGCTGGCCGTACATTTGTA
CGGCTCCGCAGTGGATGGCGGCCTGAAGCCACACAGTGATATTGATTTGCTGGTTACGGTGACCGTAAGG
CTTGATGAAACAACGCGGCGAGCTTTGATCAACGACCTTTTGGAAACTTCGGCTTCCCCTGGAGAGAGCG
AGATTCTCCGCGCTGTAGAAGTCACCATTGTTGTGCACGACGACATCATTCCGTGGCGTTATCCAGCTAA
GCGCGAACTGCAATTTGGAGAATGGCAGCGCAATGACATTCTTGCAGGTATCTTCGAGCCAGCCACGATC
GACATTGATCTGGCTATCTTGCTGACAAAAGCAAGAGAACATAGCGTTGCCTTGGTAGGTCCAGCGGCGG
AGGAACTCTTTGATCCGGTTCCTGAACAGGATCTATTTGAGGCGCTAAATGAAACCTTAACGCTATGGAA
CTCGCCGCCCGACTGGGCTGGCGATGAGCGAAATGTAGTGCTTACGTTGTCCCGCATTTGGTACAGCGCA
GTAACCGGCAAAATCGCGCCGAAGGATGTCGCTGCCGACTGGGCAATGGAGCGCCTGCCGGCCCAGTATC
AGCCCGTCATACTTGAAGCTAGACAGGCTTATCTTGGACAAGAAGAAGATCGCTTGGCCTCGCGCGCAGA
TCAGTTGGAAGAATTTGTCCACTACGTGAAAGGCGAGATCACCAAGGTAGTCGGCAAATAATGTCTAGCT
AGAAATTCGTTCAAGCCGACGCCGCTTCGCGGCGCGGCTTAACTCAAGCGTTAGATGCACTAAGCACATA
ATTGCTCACAGCCAAACTATCAGGTCAAGTCTGCTTTTATTATTTTTAAGCGTGCATAATAAGCCCTACA
CAAATTGGGAGATATATCATGCATGACCAAAATCCCTTAACGTGAGTTTTCGTTCCACTGAGCGTCAGAC
CCCGTAGAAAAGATCAAAGGATCTTCTTGAGATCCTTTTTTTCTGCGCGTAATCTGCTGCTTGCAAACAA
AAAAACCACCGCTACCAGCGGTGGTTTGTTTGCCGGATCAAGAGCTACCAACTCTTTTTCCGAAGGTAAC
TGGCTTCAGCAGAGCGCAGATACCAAATACTGTCCTTCTAGTGTAGCCGTAGTTAGGCCACCACTTCAAG
AACTCTGTAGCACCGCCTACATACCTCGCTCTGCTAATCCTGTTACCAGTGGCTGCTGCCAGTGGCGATA
AGTCGTGTCTTACCGGGTTGGACTCAAGACGATAGTTACCGGATAAGGCGCAGCGGTCGGGCTGAACGGG
GGGTTCGTGCACACAGCCCAGCTTGGAGCGAACGACCTACACCGAACTGAGATACCTACAGCGTGAGCTA
TGAGAAAGCGCCACGCTTCCCGAAGGGAGAAAGGCGGACAGGTATCCGGTAAGCGGCAGGGTCGGAACAG
GAGAGCGCACGAGGGAGCTTCCAGGGGGAAACGCCTGGTATCTTTATAGTCCTGTCGGGTTTCGCCACCT
CTGACTTGAGCGTCGATTTTTGTGATGCTCGTCAGGGGGGCGGAGCCTATGGAAAAACGCCAGCAACGCG
GCCTTTTTACGGTTCCTGGCCTTTTGCTGGCCTTTTGCTCACATGTTCTTTCCTGCGTTATCCCCTGATT
CTGTGGATAACCGTATTACCGCCTTTGAGTGAGCTGATACCGCTCGCCGCAGCCGAACGACCGAGCGCAG
CGAGTCAGTGAGCGAGGAAGCGGAAGAGCGCCTGATGCGGTATTTTCTCCTTACGCATCTGTGCGGTATT
TCACACCGCATATGGTGCACTCTCAGTACAATCTGCTCTGATGCCGCATAGTTAAGCCAGTATACACTCC
GCTATCGCTACGTGACTGGGTCATGGCTGCGCCCCGACACCCGCCAACACCCGCTGACGCGCCCTGACGG
GCTTGTCTGCTCCCGGCATCCGCTTACAGACAAGCTGTGACCGTCTCCGGGAGCTGCATGTGTCAGAGGT
TTTCACCGTCATCACCGAAACGCGCGAGGCAGGGTGCCTTGATGTGGGCGCCGGCGGTCGAGTGGCGACG
GCGCGGCTTGTCCGCGCCCTGGTAGATTGCCTGGCCGTAGGCCAGCCATTTTTGAGCGGCCAGCGGCCGC
GATAGGCCGACGCGAAGCGGCGGGGCGTAGGGAGCGCAGCGACCGAAGGGTAGGCGCTTTTTGCAGCTCT
TCGGCTGTGCGCTGGCCAGACAGTTATGCACAGGCCAGGCGGGTTTTAAGAGTTTTAATAAGTTTTAAAG
AGTTTTAGGCGGAAAAATCGCCTTTTTTCTCTTTTATATCAGTCACTTACATGTGTGACCGGTTCCCAAT
GTACGGCTTTGGGTTCCCAATGTACGGGTTCCGGTTCCCAATGTACGGCTTTGGGTTCCCAATGTACGTG
CTATCCACAGGAAAGAGACCTTTTCGACCTTTTTCCCCTGCTAGGGCAATTTGCCCTAGCATCTGCTCCG
TACATTAGGAACCGGCGGATGCTTCGCCCTCGATCAGGTTGCGGTAGCGCATGACTAGGATCGGGCCAGC
CTGCCCCGCCTCCTCCTTCAAATCGTACTCCGGCAGGTCATTTGACCCGATCAGCTTGCGCACGGTGAAA
CAGAACTTCTTGAACTCTCCGGCGCTGCCACTGCGTTCGTAGATCGTCTTGAACAACCATCTGGCTTCTG
CCTTGCCTGCGGCGCGGCGTGCCAGGCGGTAGAGAAAACGGCCGATGCCGGGATCGATCAAAAAGTAATC
GGGGTGAACCGTCAGCACGTCCGGGTTCTTGCCTTCTGTGATCTCGCGGTACATCCAATCAGCTAGCTCG
ATCTCGATGTACTCCGGCCGCCCGGTTTCGCTCTTTACGATCTTGTAGCGGCTAATCAAGGCTTCACCCT
CGGATACCGTCACCAGGCGGCCGTTCTTGGCCTTCTTCGTACGCTGCATGGCAACGTGCGTGGTGTTTAA
CCGAATGCAGGTTTCTACCAGGTCGTCTTTCTGCTTTCCGCCATCGGCTCGCCGGCAGAACTTGAGTACG
TCCGCAACGTGTGGACGGAACACGCGGCCGGGCTTGTCTCCCTTCCCTTCCCGGTATCGGTTCATGGATT
CGGTTAGATGGGAAACCGCCATCAGTACCAGGTCGTAATCCCACACACTGGCCATGCCGGCCGGCCCTGC
GGAAACCTCTACGTGCCCGTCTGGAAGCTCGTAGCGGATCACCTCGCCAGCTCGTCGGTCACGCTTCGAC
AGACGGAAAACGGCCACGTCCATGATGCTGCGACTATCGCGGGTGCCCACGTCATAGAGCATCGGAACGA
AAAAATCTGGTTGCTCGTCGCCCTTGGGCGGCTTCCTAATCGACGGCGCACCGGCTGCCGGCGGTTGCCG
GGATTCTTTGCGGATTCGATCAGCGGCCGCTTGCCACGATTCACCGGGGCGTGCTTCTGCCTCGATGCGT
TGCCGCTGGGCGGCCTGCGCGGCCTTCAACTTCTCCACCAGGTCATCACCCAGCGCCGCGCCGATTTGTA
CCGGGCCGGATGGTTTGCGACCGCTCACGCCGATTCCTCGGGCTTGGGGGTTCCAGTGCCATTGCAGGGC
CGGCAGACAACCCAGCCGCTTACGCCTGGCCAACCGCCCGTTCCTCCACACATGGGGCATTCCACGGCGT
CGGTGCCTGGTTGTTCTTGATTTTCCATGCCGCCTCCTTTAGCCGCTAAAATTCATCTACTCATTTATTC
ATTTGCTCATTTACTCTGGTAGCTGCGCGATGTATTCAGATAGCAGCTCGGTAATGGTCTTGCCTTGGCG
TACCGCGTACATCTTCAGCTTGGTGTGATCCTCCGCCGGCAACTGAAAGTTGACCCGCTTCATGGCTGGC
GTGTCTGCCAGGCTGGCCAACGTTGCAGCCTTGCTGCTGCGTGCGCTCGGACGGCCGGCACTTAGCGTGT
TTGTGCTTTTGCTCATTTTCTCTTTACCTCATTAACTCAAATGAGTTTTGATTTAATTTCAGCGGCCAGC
GCCTGGACCTCGCGGGCAGCGTCGCCCTCGGGTTCTGATTCAAGAACGGTTGTGCCGGCGGCGGCAGTGC
CTGGGTAGCTCACGCGCTGCGTGATACGGGACTCAAGAATGGGCAGCTCGTACCCGGCCAGCGCCTCGGC
AACCTCACCGCCGATGCGCGTGCCTTTGATCGCCCGCGACACGACAAAGGCCGCTTGTAGCCTTCCATCC
GTGACCTCAATGCGCTGCTTAACCAGCTCCACCAGGTCGGCGGTGGCCCATATGTCGTAAGGGCTTGGCT
GCACCGGAATCAGCACGAAGTCGGCTGCCTTGATCGCGGACACAGCCAAGTCCGCCGCCTGGGGCGCTCC
GTCGATCACTACGAAGTCGCGCCGGCCGATGGCCTTCACGTCGCGGTCAATCGTCGGGCGGTCGATGCCG
ACAACGGTTAGCGGTTGATCTTCCCGCACGGCCGCCCAATCGCGGGCACTGCCCTGGGGATCGGAATCGA
CTAACAGAACATCGGCCCCGGCGAGTTGCAGGGCGCGGGCTAGATGGGTTGCGATGGTCGTCTTGCCTGA
CCCGCCTTTCTGGTTAAGTACAGCGATAACCTTCATGCGTTCCCCTTGCGTATTTGTTTATTTACTCATC
GCATCATATACGCAGCGACCGCATGACGCAAGCTGTTTTACTCAAATACACATCACCTTTTTAGACGGCG
GCGCTCGGTTTCTTCAGCGGCCAAGCTGGCCGGCCAGGCCGCCAGCTTGGCATCAGACAAACCGGCCAGG
ATTTCATGCAGCCGCACGGTTGAGACGTGCGCGGGCGGCTCGAACACGTACCCGGCCGCGATCATCTCCG
CCTCGATCTCTTCGGTAATGAAAAACGGTTCGTCCTGGCCGTCCTGGTGCGGTTTCATGCTTGTTCCTCT
TGGCGTTCATTCTCGGCGGCCGCCAGGGCGTCGGCCTCGGTCAATGCGTCCTCACGGAAGGCACCGCGCC
GCCTGGCCTCGGTGGGCGTCACTTCCTCGCTGCGCTCAAGTGCGCGGTACAGGGTCGAGCGATGCACGCC
AAGCAGTGCAGCCGCCTCTTTCACGGTGCGGCCTTCCTGGTCGATCAGCTCGCGGGCGTGCGCGATCTGT
GCCGGGGTGAGGGTAGGGCGGGGGCCAAACTTCACGCCTCGGGCCTTGGCGGCCTCGCGCCCGCTCCGGG
TGCGGTCGATGATTAGGGAACGCTCGAACTCGGCAATGCCGGCGAACACGGTCAACACCATGCGGCCGGC
CGGCGTGGTGGTGTCGGCCCACGGCTCTGCCAGGCTACGCAGGCCCGCGCCGGCCTCCTGGATGCGCTCG
GCAATGTCCAGTAGGTCGCGGGTGCTGCGGGCCAGGCGGTCTAGCCTGGTCACTGTCACAACGTCGCCAG
GGCGTAGGTGGTCAAGCATCCTGGCCAGCTCCGGGCGGTCGCGCCTGGTGCCGGTGATCTTCTCGGAAAA
CAGCTTGGTGCAGCCGGCCGCGTGCAGTTCGGCCCGTTGGTTGGTCAAGTCCTGGTCGTCGGTGCTGACG
CGGGCATAGCCCAGCAGGCCAGCGGCGGCGCTCTTGTTCATGGCGTAATGTCTCCGGTTCTAGTCGCAAG
TATTCTACTTTATGCGACTAAAACACGCGACAAGAAAACGCCAGGAAAAGGGCAGGGCGGCAGCCTGTCG
CGTAACTTAGGACTTGTGCGACATGTCGTTTTCAGAAGACGGCTGCACTGAACGTCAGAAGCCGACTGCA
CTATAGCAGCGGAGGGGTTGGATCAAAGTACTTTAAAGTACTTTAAAGTACTTTAAAGTACTTTGATCCC
GAGGGGAACCCTGTGGTTGGCATGCACATACAAATGGACGAACGGATAAACCTTTTCACGCCCTTTTAAA
TATCCGATTATTCTAATAAACGCTCTTTTCTCTTAG
